Addgene plasmid #35213: fam82a2_L (OZ573)
Depositing lab: Keith Joung. Depositing organization: Massachusetts General Hospital. Publication: Rapid "open-source" engineering of customized zinc-finger nucleases for highly efficient gene modification. Maeder ML, Thibodeau-Beganny S, Osiak A, Wright DA, Anthony RM, Eichtinger M, Jiang T, Foley JE, Winfrey RJ, Townsend JA, Unger-Wallace E, Sander JD, Muller-Lerch F, Fu F, Pearlberg J, Goebel C, Dassie JP, Pruett-Miller SM, Porteus MH, Sgroi DC, Iafrate AJ, Dobbs D, McCray PB, Cathomen T, Voytas DF, Joung JK. Mol Cell. 2008 Jul 25. 31(2):294-301. 10.1016/j.molcel.2008.06.016 PubMed 18657511.
Backbone
  Vector backbone: MG414
  Backbone size w/o insert (bp): 5493
  Vector type: Zebrafish Targeting
Growth in bacteria
  Bacterial resistance: Kanamycin, 50 μg/mL
  Growth temperature: 37°C
  Growth strain: XL1 Blue
  Growth instructions: Requires a bacterial strain such as XL1 Blue, that expresses the lacIq allele of lac repressor
  Copy number: Low Copy
Gene/Insert
  Gene/Insert name: Zinc finger array targeting fam82a2 (alt name: fam82a2)
  Species: D. rerio (zebrafish)
  Insert size (bp): 270
  Entrez Gene: rmdn3 (a.k.a. fam82, fam82a2, fam82c, si:dkey-199i12.5, zRMD-1)
  Cloning method: Restriction Enzyme; 5′ cloning site XbaI (not destroyed); 3′ cloning site BamHI (not destroyed)
  Sequencing primers: 5′ OK.61 GGGTAGTACGATGACGGAACCTGTC
Terms and licenses: Academic/Nonprofit Terms; Industry Terms: Not Available to Industry
Depositor comments: This plasmid encodes a zinc finger array targeting half of a target sequence in the zebrafish gene fam82a2. Please note that this plasmid does NOT contain the fam82a2 sequence. Users must order the complementary plasmid fam82a2_R (OZ574) [Addgene plasmid 35214] in order to create a zinc finger nuclease (ZFN) pair to introduce targeted mutations into this specific zebrafish gene. Users will also need to clone the zinc finger (ZF) insert of this plasmid into a zinc finger nuclease (ZFN) vector to express a FOKI fusion product. Examples of possible ZFN expression vectors that can be used are: pST1374 (Addgene plasmid 13426), pMLM290/292 (Addgene plasmids 21872 & 21873), pMLM800/802 (Addgene plasmids 27202 & 27203). The difference between pMLM800/802 and pMLM290/292 is the length of the “spacer” sequence in the full ZFN target site. If the spacer is 7 bp, scientists should use pMLM800/802. If the spacer is 5 or 6 bps, scientists should use pMLM290/292. pMLM290/292 is identical to pST1374 except that it harbors two mutations in the FokI nuclease domain (Q486E, I499L; aka the “-“ mutation see Miller et al., Nat. Biotech 2007, PMID 17603475) which confers heterodimeric behavior on these domains This zinc finger array was tested for binding activity to the sequence 5'-GCAGCGGTG-3' in a bacterial two hybrid assay, and resulted in 9.11 fold activation. However, this array has not yet been tested for activity as a zinc finger nuclease (i.e. for its ability to induce mutations at the intended locus). Scientists using this zinc finger array in a publication should notify and acknowledge NIH grant number R01 GM088040 in the publication. Other Articles: "Oligomerized pool engineering (OPEN): an 'open-source' protocol for making customized zinc-finger arrays." Maeder ML et al. (Nat Protoc. 2009 Sept 17. 4(10):1471-1501. Pubmed ID: 19798082) "Targeted mutagenesis in zebrafish using customized zinc-finger nucleases." Foley JE et al. (Nat Protoc. 2009 Dec 3. 4(12):1855-1867. Pubmed ID: 20010934)
How to cite: fam82a2_L (OZ573) was a gift from Keith Joung (Addgene plasmid # 35213 ; http://n2t.net/addgene:35213 ; RRID:Addgene_35213)
