[The description below was written by a language model from this plasmid's Addgene catalogue record.]
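Description:
fam82a2_L (OZ573) is a low-copy, kanamycin-selected bacterial plasmid built on the MG414 backbone (about 5.5 kb without insert) and catalogued as a zebrafish targeting reagent. It carries a roughly 270 bp engineered zinc finger array, cloned between XbaI and BamHI sites that both remain intact so the array can be excised again. The array was produced by the OPEN (oligomerized pool engineering) selection approach and is designed to recognise a 9 bp "left" half-site within the zebrafish gene fam82a2 (now rmdn3). The plasmid does not contain any fam82a2 sequence itself; it encodes only the DNA-binding protein module. The record notes that the plasmid needs a host expressing the lacIq allele of the lac repressor, which suggests lac-regulated expression, but the promoter, origin of replication and other backbone elements are not stated.

The construct is a source clone rather than a finished nuclease. To make a working reagent, the zinc finger insert must be subcloned into a ZFN expression vector that supplies a FokI cleavage domain. The choice of vector depends on the spacer length between the two half-sites (5–6 bp versus 7 bp), and some of the suggested vectors carry FokI mutations that enforce heterodimerisation. It must then be paired with the complementary right-half array, fam82a2_R (OZ574), so that the two FokI fusions dimerise over the target and introduce a double-strand break, giving targeted mutations at the locus. In a bacterial two-hybrid assay the array gave about nine-fold activation on its intended site. It had not been tested as a nuclease for mutagenic activity at the zebrafish locus at the time of deposit.
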