>Addgene plasmid #35213 | fam82a2_L (OZ573) | depositor partial sequence | sequence record 42869 | fam82a2_L (OZ573) sequence 270 bps
TCTAGACCCGGGGAGCGCCCCTTCCAGTGTCGCATTTGCATGCGGAACTTTTCGCGTAACTTTATTTTGG
CACGTCATACCCGTACTCATACCGGTGAAAAACCGTTTCAGTGTCGGATCTGTATGCGAAATTTCTCCCG
TACCGACACCTTGGCACGTCATCTACGTACGCACACCGGCGAGAAGCCATTCCAATGCCGAATATGCATG
CGCAACTTCAGTCAGAAAGGTACCTTGGGTCGTCACCTAAAAACCCACCTGAGGGGATCC
