>Addgene plasmid #35213 | fam82a2_L (OZ573) | addgene partial sequence | sequence record 44572 | OK-61
AAAATCCAAGCTTTGGCGGCCGCTGACTACAAAGACGATGATGACAAATCTAGACCCGGGGAGCGCCCCT
TCCAGTGTCGCATTTGCATGCGGAACTTTTCGCGTAACTTTATTTTGGCACGTCATACCCGTACTCATAC
CGGTGAAAAACCGTTTCAGTGTCGGATCTGTATGCGAAATTTCTCCCGTACCGACACCTTGGCACGTCAT
CTACGTACGCACACCGGCGAGAAGCCATTCCAATGCCGAATATGCATGCGCAACTTCAGTCAGAAAGGTA
CCTTGGGTCGTCACCTAAAAACCCACCTGAGGGGATCCTCTGCACAGTAGTAACTAGAGACTAGAAAAAG
GCCGACAAGTCCCGCTCCGCTGAAGATCCTGGCGTAATAGCGAAGAGGCCCGCACCGATCGCCCTTCCCA
ACAGTTGCGCAGCCTGAATGGCGAATGGG
[124 nt withheld, positions 450-573]
C
[91 nt withheld, positions 575-665]
A
[49 nt withheld, positions 667-715]
CCTTTGACGTTGGAGTCCACGTTCTTT
[37 nt withheld, positions 743-779]
ACCCTATCTCGGTCTATTCTTTTGATTTATAAGGGATTT
